>Addgene plasmid #32181 | pNG_v2 | depositor full sequence | sequence record 37596 | pNG_v2 sequence 2746 bps
TAGAAAAACTCATCGAGCATCAAATGAAACTGCAATTTATTCATATCAGGATTATCAATACCATATTTTT
GAAAAAGCCGTTTCTGTAATGAAGGAGAAAACTCACCGAGGCAGTTCCATAGGATGGCAAGATCCTGGTA
TCGGTCTGCGATTCCGACTCGTCCAACATCAATACAACCTATTAATTTCCCCTCGTCAAAAATAAGGTTA
TCAAGTGAGAAATCACCATGAGTGACGACTGAATCCGGTGAGAATGGCAAAAGTTTATGCATTTCTTTCC
AGACTTGTTCAACAGGCCAGCCATTACGCTCGTCATCAAAATCACTCGCATCAACCAAACCGTTATTCAT
TCGTGATTGCGCCTGAGCGAGGCGAAATACGCGATCGCTGTTAAAAGGACAATTACAAACAGGAATCGAG
TGCAACCGGCGCAGGAACACTGCCAGCGCATCAACAATATTTTCACCTGAATCAGGATATTCTTCTAATA
CCTGGAACGCTGTTTTTCCGGGGATCGCAGTGGTGAGTAACCATGCATCATCAGGAGTACGGATAAAATG
CTTGATGGTCGGAAGTGGCATAAATTCCGTCAGCCAGTTTAGTCTGACCATCTCATCTGTAACATCATTG
GCAACGCTACCTTTGCCATGTTTCAGAAACAACTCTGGCGCATCGGGCTTCCCATACAAGCGATAGATTG
TCGCACCTGATTGCCCGACATTATCGCGAGCCCATTTATACCCATATAAATCAGCATCCATGTTGGAATT
TAATCGCGGCCTCGACGTTTCCCGTTGAATATGGCTCATATTCTTCCTTTTTCAATATTATTGAAGCATT
TATCAGGGTTATTGTCTCATGAGCGGATACATATTTGAATGTATTTAGAAAAATAAACAAATAGGGGTCA
GTGTTACAACCAATTAACCAATTCTGAACATTATCGCGAGCCCATTTATACCTGAATATGGCTCATAACA
CCCCTTGTTTGCCTGGCGGCAGTAGCGCGGTGGTCCCACCTGACCCCATGCCGAACTCAGAAGTGAAACG
CCGTAGCGCCGATGGTAGTGTGGGGACTCCCCATGCGAGAGTAGGGAACTGCCAGGCATCAAATAAAACG
AAAGGCTCAGTCGAAAGACTGGGCCTTTCGCCCGGGCTAATTAGGGGGTGTCGCCCTTCGCTGAACTCAC
CCCAGAGCAGGTCGTGGCAATTGCGAGCAACGGAGGGGGAAAGCAGGCACTCGAAACCGTCCAGAGGTTG
CTGCCTGTGCTGTGCCAAGCGCACGGACGTCAAAAGGGCGACACAAAATTTATTCTAAATGCATAATAAA
TACTGATAACATCTTATAGTTTGTATTATATTTTGTATTATCGTTGACATGTATAATTTTGATATCAAAA
ACTGATTTTCCCTTTATTATTTTCGAGATTTATTTTCTTAATTCTCTTTAACAAACTAGAAATATTGTAT
ATACAAAAAATCATAAATAATAGATGAATAGTTTAATTATAGGTGTTCATCAATCGAAAAAGCAACGTAT
CTTATTTAAAGTGCGTTGCTTTTTTCTCATTTATAAGGTTAAATAATTCTCATATATCAAGCAAAGTGAC
AGGCGCCCTTAAATATTCTGACAAATGCTCTTTCCCTAAACTCCCCCCATAAAAAAACCCGCCGAAGCGG
GTTTTTACGTTATTTGCGGATTAACGATTACTCGTTATCAGAACCGCCCAGGGGGCCCGAGCTTAAGACT
GGCCGTCGTTTTACAACACAGAAAGAGTTTGTAGAAACGCAAAAAGGCCATCCGTCAGGGGCCTTCTGCT
TAGTTTGATGCCTGGCAGTTCCCTACTCTCGCCTTCCGCTTCCTCGCTCACTGACTCGCTGCGCTCGGTC
GTTCGGCTGCGGCGAGCGGTATCAGCTCACTCAAAGGCGGTAATACGGTTATCCACAGAATCAGGGGATA
ACGCAGGAAAGAACATGTGAGCAAAAGGCCAGCAAAAGGCCAGGAACCGTAAAAAGGCCGCGTTGCTGGC
GTTTTTCCATAGGCTCCGCCCCCCTGACGAGCATCACAAAAATCGACGCTCAAGTCAGAGGTGGCGAAAC
CCGACAGGACTATAAAGATACCAGGCGTTTCCCCCTGGAAGCTCCCTCGTGCGCTCTCCTGTTCCGACCC
TGCCGCTTACCGGATACCTGTCCGCCTTTCTCCCTTCGGGAAGCGTGGCGCTTTCTCATAGCTCACGCTG
TAGGTATCTCAGTTCGGTGTAGGTCGTTCGCTCCAAGCTGGGCTGTGTGCACGAACCCCCCGTTCAGCCC
GACCGCTGCGCCTTATCCGGTAACTATCGTCTTGAGTCCAACCCGGTAAGACACGACTTATCGCCACTGG
CAGCAGCCACTGGTAACAGGATTAGCAGAGCGAGGTATGTAGGCGGTGCTACAGAGTTCTTGAAGTGGTG
GGCTAACTACGGCTACACTAGAAGAACAGTATTTGGTATCTGCGCTCTGCTGAAGCCAGTTACCTTCGGA
AAAAGAGTTGGTAGCTCTTGATCCGGCAAACAAACCACCGCTGGTAGCGGTGGTTTTTTTGTTTGCAAGC
AGCAGATTACGCGCAGAAAAAAAGGATCTCAAGAAGATCCTTTGATCTTTTCTACGGGGTCTGACGCTCA
GTGGAACGACGCGCGCGTAACTCACGTTAAGGGATTTTGGTCATGAGCTTGCGCCGTCCCGTCAAGTCAG
CGTAATGCTCTGCTTT
Features (pLannotate 1.2.2; 8 found; start..end, strand, type, name):
    812..908     -  promoter       AmpR promoter (fragment): bla
    938..962     -  CDS            KanR (fragment): aminoglycoside phosphotransferase; aph(3')-Ia; confers resistance to kanamycin in bacteria or G418 (Geneticin®) in eukaryotes
    991..1106    +  ncRNA          5S rRNA: Accession: RF00001 - 5S ribosomal RNA
   1110..1150    +  terminator     rrnB T1 terminator (fragment): transcription terminator T1 from the E. coli rrnB gene
   1748..1767    +  CDS            lacZα (fragment): LacZα fragment of β-galactosidase; lacZ fragment
   1792..1809    -  terminator     rrnB T2 terminator (fragment): transcription terminator T2 from the E. coli rrnB gene
   2034..2622    -  rep_origin     ori: high-copy-number ColE1/pMB1/pBR322/pUC origin of replication
   2746..809     -  CDS            KanR (across the origin): aminoglycoside phosphotransferase; aph(3')-Ia; confers resistance to kanamycin in bacteria or G418 (Geneticin®) in eukaryotes
