[The description below was written by a language model from this plasmid's Addgene catalogue record and pLannotate feature annotations shown in this document.]
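Description:
pNG_v2 is a small (about 2.7 kb) bacterial plasmid built on the pJ201 backbone that carries a single TALE (transcription activator-like effector) repeat monomer with the NG repeat-variable diresidue, one of a set of monomer templates from a TALE toolbox for genome engineering. In the commonly used TALE code, the NG diresidue specifies recognition of thymine. Although catalogued as a bacterial expression vector, the plasmid functions essentially as a storage and template vector: the annotated features show no dedicated promoter driving the insert, and the TALE monomer itself was not picked up by the automated annotation. It most plausibly sits in the unannotated stretch between the rrnB T1 and T2 terminator fragments, but the record does not state its coordinates.

Propagation relies on a high-copy ColE1/pUC-type origin of replication and a kanamycin resistance gene (aph(3')-Ia aminoglycoside phosphotransferase), which spans the numbering origin of the circular sequence and is preceded by a fragment of the bla (AmpR) promoter that presumably drives it. The remaining annotations are short backbone remnants: a 5S rRNA segment with partial rrnB T1 and T2 terminators, which insulate the cloning region from read-through transcription, plus small lacZα and KanR fragments that have no evident function.

In the associated toolbox, monomer plasmids of this kind provide the template for one of the repeat types, which are combined in a chosen order to build custom TALE DNA-binding arrays. These arrays are then joined to effector domains to make designer transcription factors or nucleases. The record lists a recombination-deficient host strain, consistent with the repetitive nature of TALE sequences.
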