Addgene plasmid #32181: pNG_v2
Depositing lab: Feng Zhang. Depositing organization: Broad Institute. Publication: A transcription activator-like effector toolbox for genome engineering. Sanjana NE, Cong L, Zhou Y, Cunniff MM, Feng G, Zhang F. Nat Protoc. 2012 Jan 5;7(1):171-92. doi: 10.1038/nprot.2011.431. PubMed 22222791.
Backbone
  Vector backbone: pJ201
  Vector type: Bacterial Expression
Growth in bacteria
  Bacterial resistance: Kanamycin, 50 μg/mL
  Growth temperature: 37°C
  Growth strain: Stbl3
  Copy number: High Copy
Gene/Insert
  Gene/Insert name: TALE Monomer NG
Terms and licenses: Academic/Nonprofit Terms; Industry Terms: Not Available to Industry
How to cite: pNG_v2 was a gift from Feng Zhang (Addgene plasmid # 32181 ; http://n2t.net/addgene:32181 ; RRID:Addgene_32181)
