>Addgene plasmid #32181 | pNG_v2 | addgene partial sequence | sequence record 38327 | rrnB-T1-term-Rev 5'-GAAAGGCCCAGTCTTTCGAC-3'
GCTGGCAGTTCCCTACTCTCGCATGGGGAGTCCCCACACTACCATCGGCGCTACGGCGTTTCACTTCTGA
GTTCGGCATGGGGTCAGGTGGGACCACCGCGCTACTGCCGCCAGGCAAACAAGGGGTGTTATGAGCCATA
TTCAGGTATAAATGGGCTCGCGATAATGTTCAGAATTGGTTAATTGGTTGTAACACTGACCCCTATTTGT
TTATTTTTCTAAATACATTCAAATATGTATCCGCTCATGAGACAATAACCCTGATAAATGCTTCAATAAT
ATTGAAAAAGGAAGAATATGAGCCATATTCAACGGGAAACGTCGAGGCCGCGATTAAATTCCAACATGGA
TGCTGATTTATATGGGTATAAATGGGCTCGCGATAATGTCGGGCAATCAGGTGCGACAATCTATCGCTTG
TATGGGAAGCCCGATGCGCCAGAGTTGTTTCTGAAACATGGCAAAGGTAGCGTTGCCAATGATGTTACAG
ATGAGATGGTCAGACTAAACTGGCTGACGGAATTTATGCCACTTCCGACCATCAAGCATTTTATCCGTAC
TCCTGATGATGCATGGTTACTCACCACTGCGATCCCCGGAAAAACAGCGTTCCAGGTATTAGAAGAATAT
CCTGATTCAGGTGAAAATATTGTTGATGCGCTGGCAGTGTTCCTGCGCCGGTTGCACTCGATTCCTGTTT
GTAATTGTCCTTTTAACAGCGATCGCGTATTTCGCCTCGCTCAGGCGCAATCACGAATGAATAACGGTTT
GGTTGATGCGAGTGATTTTGATGACGAGCGTAATGGCTGGCCTGTTGAACAAGTCTGGAAAGAAATGCAT
AAA
