>Addgene plasmid #32181 | pNG_v2 | addgene partial sequence | sequence record 56282 | rrnB-T1-term-F 5'-ACGAAAGGCTCAGTCGAAAG-3'
ATTAGGGGGTGTCGCCCTTCGCTGAACTCACCCCAGAGCAGGTCGTGGCAATTGCGAGCAACGGAGGGGG
AAAGCAGGCACTCGAAACCGTCCAGAGGTTGCTGCCTGTGCTGTGCCAAGCGCACGGACGTCAAAAGGGC
GACACAAAATTTATTCTAAATGCATAATAAATACTGATAACATCTTATAGTTTGTATTATATTTTGTATT
ATCGTTGACATGTATAATTTTGATATCAAAAACTGATTTTCCCTTTATTATTTTCGAGATTTATTTTCTT
AATTCTCTTTAACAAACTAGAAATATTGTATATACAAAAAATCATAAATAATAGATGAATAGTTTAATTA
TAGGTGTTCATCAATCGAAAAAGCAACGTATCTTATTTAAAGTGCGTTGCTTTTTTCTCATTTATAAGGT
TAAATAATTCTCATATATCAAGCAAAGTGACAGGCGCCCTTAAATATTCTGACAAATGCTCTTTCCCTAA
ACTCCCCCCATAAAAAAACCCGCCGAAGCGGGTTTTTACGTTATTTGCGGATTAACGATTACTCGTTATC
AGAACCGCCCAGGGGGCCCGAGCTTAAGACTGGCCGTCGTTTTACAACACAGAAAGAGTTTGTAGAAACG
CAAAAAGGCCATCCGTCAGGGGCCTTCTGCTTAGTTTGATGCCTGGCAGTTCCCTACTCTCGCCTTCCGC
TTCCTCGCTCACTGACTCGCTGCGCTCGGTCGTTCGGCTGCGGCGAGCGGTATCAGCTCACTCAAAGGCG
GTAATACGGTTATCCACAGAATCAGGGGATAACGCAGGAAAGAACATGTGAGCAAAAGGCCAGCAAAAGG
CCAGGAACCGTAAAAAGGCCGCGTTGCTGGCGTTTTTCCATAGGCTCCGCCCCCCTGACGAGCATCACAA
AAATCGACGCTCAAGTCAGAGGTGGCGAA
